>Addgene plasmid #33362 | CMV500 A-ATF2 | addgene full sequence | sequence record 152190 | Addgene NGS Result
GACGGATCGGGAGATCTCCCGATCCCCTATGGTGCACTCTCAGTACAATCTGCTCTGATGCCGCATAGTT
AAGCCAGTATCTGCTCCCTGCTTGTGTGTTGGAGGTCGCTGAGTAGTGCGCGAGCAAAATTTAAGCTACA
ACAAGGCAAGGCTTGACCGACAATTGCATGAAGAATCTGCTTAGGGTTAGGCGTTTTGCGCTGCTTCGCG
ATGTACGGGCCAGATATACGCGTTGACATTGATTATTGACTAGTTATTAATAGTAATCAATTACGGGGTC
ATTAGTTCATAGCCCATATATGGAGTTCCGCGTTACATAACTTACGGTAAATGGCCCGCCTGGCTGACCG
CCCAACGACCCCCGCCCATTGACGTCAATAATGACGTATGTTCCCATAGTAACGCCAATAGGGACTTTCC
ATTGACGTCAATGGGTGGAGTATTTACGGTAAACTGCCCACTTGGCAGTACATCAAGTGTATCATATGCC
AAGTACGCCCCCTATTGACGTCAATGACGGTAAATGGCCCGCCTGGCATTATGCCCAGTACATGACCTTA
TGGGACTTTCCTACTTGGCAGTACATCTACGTATTAGTCATCGCTATTACCATGGTGATGCGGTTTTGGC
AGTACATCAATGGGCGTGGATAGCGGTTTGACTCACGGGGATTTCCAAGTCTCCACCCCATTGACGTCAA
TGGGAGTTTGTTTTGGCACCAAAATCAACGGGACTTTCCAAAATGTCGTAACAACTCCGCCCCATTGACG
CAAATGGGCGGTAGGCGTGTACGGTGGGAGGTCTATATAAGCAGAGCTCTCTGGCTAACTAGAGAACCCA
CTGCTTACTGGCTTATCGAAATTAATACGACTCACTATAGGGAGACCCAAGCTCCACCATGGACTACAAG
GACGACGATGACAAGCATATGGCTAGCATGACTGGTGGACAGCAAATGGGTCGGGATCCTGACCTGGAAC
AACGTGCTGAGGAACTGGCCCGTGAAAACGAAGAGCTGGAAAAAGAGGCCGAAGAGCTGGAGCAGGAACT
GGCAGAACTCGAGAAGAAAGCTGAAGACTTGAGTTCATTAAATGGTCAGCTGCAGAGTGAAGTCACCCTG
CTGAGAAATGAAGTGGCACAGCTGAAACAGCTTCTTCTGGCTCATAAAGATTGCCCTTAATTCAAGCTTC
TAGAGGGCCCTATTCTATAGTGTCACCTAAATGCTAGAGCTCGCTGATCAGCCTCGACTGTGCCTTCTAG
TTGCCAGCCATCTGTTGTTTGCCCCTCCCCCGTGCCTTCCTTGACCCTGGAAGGTGCCACTCCCACTGTC
CTTTCCTAATAAAATGAGGAAATTGCATCGCATTGTCTGAGTAGGTGTCATTCTATTCTGGGGGGTGGGG
TGGGGCAGGACAGCAAGGGGGAGGATTGGGAAGACAATAGCAGGCATGCTGGGGATGCGGTGGGCTCTAT
GGCTTCTGAGGCGGAAAGAACCAGCTGGGGCTCGAGGGGGGATCCCC
[124 nt withheld, positions 1518-1641]
C
[91 nt withheld, positions 1643-1733]
A
[49 nt withheld, positions 1735-1783]
CCTTTGACGTTGGAGTCCACGTTCTTT
[37 nt withheld, positions 1811-1847]
ACCCTATCTCGGTCTATTCTTTTGATTTATAAGGGATTTTGCCGATTTCGGCCTATTGGTTAAAAAATGA
GCTGATTTAACAAAAATTTAACGCGAATTTTAACAAAATATTAACGCTTACAATTTAAATATTTGCTTAT
ACAATCT
[37 nt withheld, positions 1995-2031]
GGGTACCGAGCTCGAATTCTGTGGAATGTGTGTCAGTTAGGGTGTGGAAAGTCCCCAGGCTCCCCAGCAG
GCAGAAGTATGCAAAGCATGCATCTCAATTAGTCAGCAACCAGGTGTGGAAAGTCCCCAGGCTCCCCAGC
AGGCAGAAGTATGCAAAGCATGCATCTCAATTAGTCAGCAACCATAGTCCCGCCCCTAACTCCGCCCATC
CCGCCCCTAACTCCGCCCAGTTCCGCCCATTCTCCGCCCCATGGCTGACTAATTTTTTTTATTTATGCAG
AGGCCGAGGCCGCCTCGGCCTCTGAGCTATTCCAGAAGTAGTGAGGAGGCTTTTTTGGAGGCCTAGGCTT
TTGCAAAAAGCTCCCGGGAGCTTGGATATCCATTTTCGGATCTGATCAAGAGACAGGATGAGGATCGTTT
CGCATGATTGAACAAGATGGATTGCACGCAGGTTCTCCGGCCGCTTGGGTGGAGAGGCTATTCGGCTATG
ACTGGGCACAACAGACAATCGGCTGCTCTGATGCCGCCGTGTTCCGGCTGTCAGCGCAGGGGCGCCCGGT
TCTTTTTGTCAAGACCGACCTGTCCGGTGCCCTGAATGAACTGCAGGACGAGGCAGCGCGGCTATCGTGG
CTGGCCACGACGGGCGTTCCTTGCGCAGCTGTGCTCGACGTTGTCACTGAAGCGGGAAGGGACTGGCTGC
TATTGGGCGAAGTGCCGGGGCAGGATCTCCTGTCATCTCACCTTGCTCCTGCCGAGAAAGTATCCATCAT
GGCTGATGCAATGCGGCGGCTGCATACGCTTGATCCGGCTACCTGCCCATTCGACCACCAAGCGAAACAT
CGCATCGAGCGAGCACGTACTCGGATGGAAGCCGGTCTTGTCGATCAGGATGATCTGGACGAAGAGCATC
AGGGGCTCGCGCCAGCCGAACTGTTCGCCAGGCTCAAGGCGCGCATGCCCGACGGCGAGGATCTCGTCGT
GACCCATGGCGATGCCTGCTTGCCGAATATCATGGTGGAAAATGGCCGCTTTTCTGGATTCATCGACTGT
GGCCGGCTGGGTGTGGCGGACCGCTATCAGGACATAGCGTTGGCTACCCGTGATATTGCTGAAGAGCTTG
GCGGCGAATGGGCTGACCGCTTCCTCGTGCTTTACGGTATCGCCGCTCCCGATTCGCAGCGCATCGCCTT
CTATCGCCTTCTTGACGAGTTCTTCTGAGCGGGACTCTGGGGTTCGAAATGACCGACCAAGCGACGCCCA
ACCTGCCATCACGAGATTTCGATTCCACCGCCGCCTTCTATGAAAGGTTGGGCTTCGGAATCGTTTTCCG
GGACGCCGGCTGGATGATCCTCCAGCGCGGGGATCTCATGCTGGAGTTCTTCGCCCACCCCAACTTGTTT
ATTGCAGCTTATAATGGTTACAAATAAAGCAATAGCATCACAAATTTCACAAATAAAGCATTTTTTTCAC
TGCATTCTAGTTGTGGTTTGTCCAAACTCATCAATGTATCTTATCATGTCTGGATCCGTCGACCTCGAGA
GCTTGGCGTAATCATGGTCATAGCTGTTTCCTGTGTGAAATTGTTATCCGCTCACAATTCCACACAACAT
ACGAGCCGGAAGCATAAAGTGTAAAGCCTGGGGTGCCTAATGAGTGAGCTAACTCACATTAATTGCGTTG
CGCTCACTGCCCGCTTTCCAGTCGGGAAACCTGTCGTGCCAGCTGCATTAATGAATCGGCCAACGCGCGG
GGAGAGGCGGTTTGCGTATTGGGCGCTCTTCCGCTTCCTCGCTCACTGACTCGCTGCGCTCGGTCGTTCG
GCTGCGGCGAGCGGTATCAGCTCACTCAAAGGCGGTAATACGGTTATCCACAGAATCAGGGGATAACGCA
GGAAAGAACATGTGAGCAAAAGGCCAGCAAAAGGCCAGGAACCGTAAAAAGGCCGCGTTGCTGGCGTTTT
TCCATAGGCTCCGCCCCCCTGACGAGCATCACAAAAATCGACGCTCAAGTCAGAGGTGGCGAAACCCGAC
AGGACTATAAAGATACCAGGCGTTTCCCCCTGGAAGCTCCCTCGTGCGCTCTCCTGTTCCGACCCTGCCG
CTTACCGGATACCTGTCCGCCTTTCTCCCTTCGGGAAGCGTGGCGCTTTCTCATAGCTCACGCTGTAGGT
ATCTCAGTTCGGTGTAGGTCGTTCGCTCCAAGCTGGGCTGTGTGCACGAACCCCCCGTTCAGCCCGACCG
CTGCGCCTTATCCGGTAACTATCGTCTTGAGTCCAACCCGGTAAGACACGACTTATCGCCACTGGCAGCA
GCCACTGGTAACAGGATTAGCAGAGCGAGGTATGTAGGCGGTGCTACAGAGTTCTTGAAGTGGTGGCCTA
ACTACGGCTACACTAGAAGAACAGTATTTGGTATCTGCGCTCTGCTGAAGCCAGTTACCTTCGGAAAAAG
AGTTGGTAGCTCTTGATCCGGCAAACAAACCACCGCTGGTAGCGGTGGTTTTTTTGTTTGCAAGCAGCAG
ATTACGCGCAGAAAAAAAGGATCTCAAGAAGATCCTTTGATCTTTTCTACGGGGTCTGACGCTCAGTGGA
ACGAAAACTCACGTTAAGGGATTTTGGTCATGAGATTATCAAAAAGGATCTTCACCTAGATCCTTTTAAA
TTAAAAATGAAGTTTTAAATCAATCTAAAGTATATATGAGTAAACTTGGTCTGACAGTTACCAATGCTTA
ATCAGTGAGGCACCTATCTCAGCGATCTGTCTATTTCGTTCATCCATAGTTGCCTGACTCCCCGTCGTGT
AGATAACTACGATACGGGAGGGCTTACCATCTGGCCCCAGTGCTGCAATGATACCGCGAGACCCACGCTC
ACCGGCTCCAGATTTATCAGCAATAAACCAGCCAGCCGGAAGGGCCGAGCGCAGAAGTGGTCCTGCAACT
TTATCCGCCTCCATCCAGTCTATTAATTGTTGCCGGGAAGCTAGAGTAAGTAGTTCGCCAGTTAATAGTT
TGCGCAACGTTGTTGCCATTGCTACAGGCATCGTGGTGTCACGCTCGTCGTTTGGTATGGCTTCATTCAG
CTCCGGTTCCCAACGATCAAGGCGAGTTACATGATCCCCCATGTTGTGCAAAAAAGCGGTTAGCTCCTTC
GGTCCTCCGATCGTTGTCAGAAGTAAGTTGGCCGCAGTGTTATCACTCATGGTTATGGCAGCACTGCATA
ATTCTCTTACTGTCATGCCATCCGTAAGATGCTTTTCTGTGACTGGTGAGTACTCAACCAAGTCATTCTG
AGAATAGTGTATGCGGCGACCGAGTTGCTCTTGCCCGGCGTCAATACGGGATAATACCGCGCCACATAGC
AGAACTTTAAAAGTGCTCATCATTGGAAAACGTTCTTCGGGGCGAAAACTCTCAAGGATCTTACCGCTGT
TGAGATCCAGTTCGATGTAACCCACTCGTGCACCCAACTGATCTTCAGCATCTTTTACTTTCACCAGCGT
TTCTGGGTGAGCAAAAACAGGAAGGCAAAATGCCGCAAAAAAGGGAATAAGGGCGACACGGAAATGTTGA
ATACTCATACTCTTCCTTTTTCAATATTATTGAAGCATTTATCAGGGTTATTGTCTCATGAGCGGATACA
TATTTGAATGTATTTAGAAAAATAAACAAATAGGGGTTCCGCGCACATTTCCCCGAAAAGTGCCACCTGA
CGTC
Features (pLannotate 1.2.2; 23 found; start..end, strand, type, name):
     28..80      -  misc_feature   bom (fragment): basis of mobility region from pBR322
    235..614     +  enhancer       CMV enhancer: human cytomegalovirus immediate early enhancer
    615..818     +  promoter       CMV promoter: human cytomegalovirus (CMV) immediate early promoter
    814..847     +  LTR            5' LTR (truncated) (fragment): truncated 5' long terminal repeat (LTR) from HIV-1
    863..881     +  promoter       T7 promoter: promoter for bacteriophage T7 RNA polymerase
    905..925     +  CDS            FLAG (fragment): FLAG® epitope tag, followed by an enterokinase cleavage site
    929..961     +  CDS            T7 tag (gene 10 leader): leader peptide from bacteriophage T7 gene 10 promotes efficient translation in E. coli
   1204..1222    -  promoter       SP6 promoter: promoter for bacteriophage SP6 RNA polymerase
   1248..1472    +  polyA_signal   bGH poly(A) signal: bovine growth hormone polyadenylation signal
   1476..1497    +  promoter       SV40 promoter (fragment): SV40 enhancer and early promoter
   1518..1946    +  rep_origin     f1 ori (sequence partly withheld): f1 bacteriophage origin of replication; arrow indicates direction of (+) strand synthesis
   2032..2050    -  misc_feature   MCS (fragment): pUC18/19 multiple cloning site
   2059..2388    +  promoter       SV40 promoter: SV40 enhancer and early promoter
   2455..3246    +  CDS            neo: KKA2_KLEPN - Also known as kan, nptII. Experimental evidence at protein level: Swiss-Prot protein existence level 1. Resistance to kanamycin, neomycin, paromomycin, ribostamycin, butirosin and gentamicin B. From Klebsiella pneumoniae.
   3270..3428    +  CDS            ble (fragment): BLE_KLEPN - Experimental evidence at protein level: Swiss-Prot protein existence level 1. Binding protein with a strong affinity to the bleomycin family of antibiotics. Binds to CL990; an antimitotic-antibiotic compound. From Klebsiella pneumoniae.
   3423..3557    +  polyA_signal   SV40 poly(A) signal: SV40 polyadenylation signal
   3612..3628    -  protein_bind   lac operator: The lac repressor binds to the lac operator to inhibit transcription in E. coli. This inhibition can be relieved by adding lactose or isopropyl-β-D-thiogalactopyranoside (IPTG). lac repressor encoded by lacI
   3636..3666    -  promoter       lac promoter: promoter for the E. coli lac operon
   3681..3702    -  protein_bind   CAP binding site: CAP binding activates transcription in the presence of cAMP. E. coli catabolite activator protein
   3715..3807    -  CDS            lacI (fragment): lac repressor; lacI; The lac repressor binds to the lac operator to inhibit transcription in E. coli. This inhibition can be relieved by adding lactose or isopropyl-β-D-thiogalactopyranoside (IPTG).
   3990..4578    -  rep_origin     ori: high-copy-number ColE1/pMB1/pBR322/pUC origin of replication
   4749..5609    -  CDS            AmpR: β-lactamase; bla; confers resistance to ampicillin, carbenicillin, and related antibiotics
   5610..5714    -  promoter       AmpR promoter: bla
