[The description below was written by a language model from this plasmid's Addgene catalogue record and pLannotate feature annotations shown in this document.]
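Description:
CMV500 A-ATF2 is a mammalian expression plasmid built on the CMV500 backbone (about 5.5 kb without insert; the sequenced record is 5,745 nt) that encodes a dominant-negative form of mouse ATF. It is propagated in E. coli as a high-copy plasmid through a ColE1/pUC-type origin with ampicillin selection from the β-lactamase gene, and it also carries an f1 phage origin. A separate cassette, consisting of the SV40 enhancer/early promoter, the neo (nptII) coding sequence and an SV40 polyadenylation signal, would allow G418 selection of transfected mammalian cells, although the catalogue entry does not mention this use.

The payload is driven by the human cytomegalovirus immediate-early enhancer and promoter and terminated by the bovine growth hormone poly(A) signal. Downstream of the promoter lie a T7 promoter, an N-terminal FLAG epitope supplied by the backbone, and a T7 gene 10 leader tag. The roughly 240 nt between this tag and the reverse-oriented SP6 promoter is not annotated by the automated feature caller and presumably holds the A-ATF2 coding region. According to the depositor, the protein consists of an N-terminal acidic extension fused to what the record calls the HLH-ZIP region of ATF. The insert is listed only as "ATF", while the plasmid name indicates ATF2. In "A-" type designs of this kind, the acidic extension replaces the basic DNA-binding region, so the protein dimerizes with endogenous partners through the zipper and prevents them from binding DNA. The construct is therefore suited to transfection experiments that inhibit ATF-family transcription factor activity, with FLAG allowing detection of the expressed protein. The cloning sites are not recorded.
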