Addgene plasmid #33362: CMV500 A-ATF2
Depositing lab: Charles Vinson. Depositing organization: National Cancer Institute (NCI).
Backbone
  Vector backbone: CMV500
  Backbone size w/o insert (bp): 5500
  Vector type: Mammalian Expression
Growth in bacteria
  Bacterial resistance: Ampicillin, 100 μg/mL
  Growth temperature: 37°C
  Growth strain: DH5alpha
  Copy number: High Copy
Gene/Insert
  Gene/Insert name: ATF
  Species: M. musculus (mouse)
  Mutation: Dominant Negative (see comments)
  Promoter: CMV
  Tag / fusion protein: FLAG (N terminal on backbone)
  Cloning method: Restriction Enzyme; 5′ cloning site None (unknown if destroyed); 3′ cloning site None (unknown if destroyed)
  Sequencing primers: 5′ CMV-Fwd; 3′ BGH-Rev
Terms and licenses: Academic/Nonprofit Terms; Industry Terms: Not Available to Industry
Depositor comments: This is the dominant negative ATF- which contains an N-terminal acidic extension fused to the HLH-ZIP region of ATF.
How to cite: CMV500 A-ATF2 was a gift from Charles Vinson (Addgene plasmid # 33362 ; http://n2t.net/addgene:33362 ; RRID:Addgene_33362)
