>Addgene plasmid #33362 | CMV500 A-ATF2 | addgene partial sequence | sequence record 41595 | CMV-F 5'-CGCAAATGGGCGGTAGGCGTG-3'
GAGCTCTCTGGCTAACTAGAGAACCCACTGCTTACTGGCTTATCGAAATTAATACGACTCACTATAGGGA
GACCCAAGCTCCACCATGGACTACAAGGACGACGATGACAAGCATATGGCTAGCATGACTGGTGGACAGC
AAATGGGTCGGGATCCTGACCTGGAACAACGTGCTGAGGAACTGGCCCGTGAAAACGAAGAGCTGGAAAA
AGAGGCCGAAGAGCTGGAGCAGGAACTGGCAGAACTCGAGAAGAAAGCTGAAGACTTGAGTTCATTAAAT
GGTCAGCTGCAGAGTGAAGTCACCCTGCTGAGAAATGAAGTGGCACAGCTGAAACAGCTTCTTCTGGCTC
ATAAAGATTGCCCTTAATTCAAGCTTCTAGAGGGCCCTATTCTATAGTGTCACCTAAATGCTAGAGCTCG
CTGATCAGCCTCGACTGTGCCTTCTAGTTGCCAGCCATCTGTTGTTTGCCCCTCCCCCGTGCCTTCCTTG
ACCCTGGAAGGTGCCACTCCCACTGTCCTTTCCTAATAAAATGAGGAAATTGCATCGCATTGTCTGAGTA
GGTGTCATTCTATTCTGGGGGGGTGGGGGTGGGGCAGGACAGCAAGGGGGAGGATTGGGAAGACAATAGC
AGGCATGCTGGGGATGCGGTGGGCTCTATGGCTTCTGAGGCGGAAAGAACCAGCTGGGGCTCGAGGGGGG
ATCCCC
[124 nt withheld, positions 707-830]
CGCCGGCTTTCCCCGTCAAGCTCTAAATC
